Addgene plasmid #16753: XE256 pCDNA3.1(zeo)-hDsh3-deltaCTER
Depositing lab: Randall Moon. Depositing organization: University of Washington. Publication: The KLHL12-Cullin-3 ubiquitin ligase negatively regulates the Wnt-beta-catenin pathway by targeting Dishevelled for degradation. Angers S, Thorpe CJ, Biechele TL, Goldenberg SJ, Zheng N, MacCoss MJ, Moon RT. Nat Cell Biol. 2006 Apr . 8(4):348-57. 10.1038/ncb1381 PubMed 16547521.
Backbone
  Vector backbone: pCDNA3.1+zeo
  Backbone manufacturer: Invitrogen
  Backbone size w/o insert (bp): 5015
  Vector type: Mammalian Expression
  Selectable markers: Zeocin
Growth in bacteria
  Bacterial resistance: Ampicillin, 100 μg/mL
  Growth temperature: 37°C
  Growth strain: DH5alpha
  Copy number: High Copy
Gene/Insert
  Gene/Insert name: FLAG-hDsh3-deltaCTER (alt names: dsh; dvl3)
  Species: H. sapiens (human)
  Mutation: delta CTER
  Entrez Gene: DVL3 (a.k.a. DRS3)
  Tag / fusion protein: flag
  Cloning method: Restriction Enzyme
  Sequencing primers: 5′ NA
Terms and licenses: Academic/Nonprofit Terms; Industry Terms: Not Available to Industry
Depositor comments: Nature Cell Biology 8, 348 - 357. (2006)
How to cite: XE256 pCDNA3.1(zeo)-hDsh3-deltaCTER was a gift from Randall Moon (Addgene plasmid # 16753 ; http://n2t.net/addgene:16753 ; RRID:Addgene_16753)
