[The description below was written by a language model from this plasmid's Addgene catalogue record and pLannotate feature annotations shown in this document.]
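Description:
XE256 pCDNA3.1(zeo)-hDsh3-deltaCTER is a mammalian expression plasmid built on the Invitrogen pcDNA3.1(+)zeo backbone and carrying a FLAG-tagged, C-terminally deleted form of human Dishevelled-3 (DVL3, also called Dsh3). The 6,549 bp annotated sequence shows the standard layout of this vector family. It is propagated in E. coli at high copy from a ColE1/pUC-type origin under ampicillin selection (AmpR with its own bla promoter), and an f1 origin is present for single-stranded DNA production. For selection in mammalian cells, a Sh ble (BleoR) gene conferring Zeocin resistance is driven by the SV40 enhancer/early promoter and terminated by the SV40 poly(A) signal. An upstream EM7 bacterial promoter allows the same marker to function in E. coli.

The expression cassette consists of the CMV immediate-early enhancer and promoter, followed by a T7 promoter that can be used for in vitro transcription. Next comes a FLAG epitope placed upstream of the DVL3 coding region, so the tag is N-terminal, and the cassette ends with the bovine growth hormone polyadenylation signal. The DVL3 feature is annotated as a fragment of roughly 1.5 kb, consistent with the recorded "delta CTER" mutation, although the record does not give the exact residues removed. A few short annotated matches, such as the truncated HIV-1 LTR, lacI and Klebsiella ble fragments, appear to be incidental hits to backbone sequence rather than functional elements.

The associated publication concerns KLHL12–Cullin-3 ubiquitin ligase targeting of Dishevelled for degradation in the Wnt/β-catenin pathway. This suggests use as a deletion mutant for mapping which Dishevelled regions that regulation requires, with the FLAG tag permitting detection or immunoprecipitation.
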