Features (pLannotate 1.2.2; 22 found; start..end, strand, type, name):
     36..80      -  misc_feature   bom (fragment): basis of mobility region from pBR322
    235..614     +  enhancer       CMV enhancer: human cytomegalovirus immediate early enhancer
    615..818     +  promoter       CMV promoter: human cytomegalovirus (CMV) immediate early promoter
    814..847     +  LTR            5' LTR (truncated) (fragment): truncated 5' long terminal repeat (LTR) from HIV-1
    863..881     +  promoter       T7 promoter: promoter for bacteriophage T7 RNA polymerase
    947..967     +  CDS            FLAG (fragment): FLAG® epitope tag, followed by an enterokinase cleavage site
   1016..2500    +  CDS            DVL3 (fragment): DVL3_HUMAN - Also known as KIAA0208. Experimental evidence at protein level: Swiss-Prot protein existence level 1. Involved in the signal transduction pathway mediated by multiple Wnt genes. From Homo sapiens (Human).
   2562..2786    +  polyA_signal   bGH poly(A) signal: bovine growth hormone polyadenylation signal
   2790..2811    +  promoter       SV40 promoter (fragment): SV40 enhancer and early promoter
   2832..3260    +  rep_origin     f1 ori (sequence partly withheld): f1 bacteriophage origin of replication; arrow indicates direction of (+) strand synthesis
   3274..3604    +  promoter       SV40 promoter: SV40 enhancer and early promoter
   3652..3699    +  promoter       EM7 promoter: synthetic bacterial promoter&nbsp
   3718..4092    +  CDS            BleoR: antibiotic-binding protein; Sh ble from Streptoalloteichus hindustanus; confers resistance to bleomycin, phleomycin, and Zeocin™
   4102..4227    +  CDS            ble (fragment): BLE_KLEPN - Experimental evidence at protein level: Swiss-Prot protein existence level 1. Binding protein with a strong affinity to the bleomycin family of antibiotics. Binds to CL990; an antimitotic-antibiotic compound. From Klebsiella pneumoniae.
   4222..4343    +  polyA_signal   SV40 poly(A) signal: SV40 polyadenylation signal
   4416..4432    -  protein_bind   lac operator: The lac repressor binds to the lac operator to inhibit transcription in E. coli. This inhibition can be relieved by adding lactose or isopropyl-β-D-thiogalactopyranoside (IPTG). lac repressor encoded by lacI
   4440..4470    -  promoter       lac promoter: promoter for the E. coli lac operon
   4485..4506    -  protein_bind   CAP binding site: CAP binding activates transcription in the presence of cAMP. E. coli catabolite activator protein
   4519..4611    -  CDS            lacI (fragment): lac repressor; lacI; The lac repressor binds to the lac operator to inhibit transcription in E. coli. This inhibition can be relieved by adding lactose or isopropyl-β-D-thiogalactopyranoside (IPTG).
   4794..5382    -  rep_origin     ori: high-copy-number ColE1/pMB1/pBR322/pUC origin of replication
   5553..6413    -  CDS            AmpR: β-lactamase; bla; confers resistance to ampicillin, carbenicillin, and related antibiotics
   6414..6518    -  promoter       AmpR promoter: bla
>Addgene plasmid #16753 | XE256 pCDNA3.1(zeo)-hDsh3-deltaCTER | depositor full sequence | sequence record 43811 | XE256 pCDNA3.1(zeo)-hDsh3-deltaCTER sequence 6549 bps
GACGGATCGGGAGATCTCCCGATCCCCTATGGTCGACTCTCAGTACAATCTGCTCTGATGCCGCATAGTT
AAGCCAGTATCTGCTCCCTGCTTGTGTGTTGGAGGTCGCTGAGTAGTGCGCGAGCAAAATTTAAGCTACA
ACAAGGCAAGGCTTGACCGACAATTGCATGAAGAATCTGCTTAGGGTTAGGCGTTTTGCGCTGCTTCGCG
ATGTACGGGCCAGATATACGCGTTGACATTGATTATTGACTAGTTATTAATAGTAATCAATTACGGGGTC
ATTAGTTCATAGCCCATATATGGAGTTCCGCGTTACATAACTTACGGTAAATGGCCCGCCTGGCTGACCG
CCCAACGACCCCCGCCCATTGACGTCAATAATGACGTATGTTCCCATAGTAACGCCAATAGGGACTTTCC
ATTGACGTCAATGGGTGGACTATTTACGGTAAACTGCCCACTTGGCAGTACATCAAGTGTATCATATGCC
AAGTACGCCCCCTATTGACGTCAATGACGGTAAATGGCCCGCCTGGCATTATGCCCAGTACATGACCTTA
TGGGACTTTCCTACTTGGCAGTACATCTACGTATTAGTCATCGCTATTACCATGGTGATGCGGTTTTGGC
AGTACATCAATGGGCGTGGATAGCGGTTTGACTCACGGGGATTTCCAAGTCTCCACCCCATTGACGTCAA
TGGGAGTTTGTTTTGGCACCAAAATCAACGGGACTTTCCAAAATGTCGTAACAACTCCGCCCCATTGACG
CAAATGGGCGGTAGGCGTGTACGGTGGGAGGTCTATATAAGCAGAGCTCTCTGGCTAACTAGAGAACCCA
CTGCTTACTGGCTTATCGAAATTAATACGACTCACTATAGGGAGACCCAAGCTGGCTAGCGTTTAAACTT
AAGCTTGGTACCGAGCTCGGATCCGCCACCATGGACTACAAGGACGACGACGACAAGGGCGGCGCGCCTG
TACAGATTCGAGAGGGTGGAAGTGGACCAGGTGGTATGGGCGAGACCAAGATCATCTACCACTTGGATGG
GCAGGAGACGCCGTACCTTGTGAAGCTGCCCCTGCCCGCCGAGCGCGTCACCTTGGCGGACTTTAAGGGC
GTTTTGCAGCGACCCAGCTATAAGTTCTTCTTCAAGTCTATGGACGACGATTTCGGAGTGGTGAAGGAGG
AGATCTCGGATGACAATGCCAAGCTACCATGCTTCAATGGCCGGGTGGTGTCCTGGCTGGTGTCAGCTGA
GGGCTCACACCCAGACCCAGCCCCCTTCTGTGCTGATAACCCATCGGAGCTGCCACCACCTATGGAGCGC
ACGGGAGGCATCGGGGACTCCCGACCCCCATCCTTCCACCCTCATGCTGGTGGGGGCAGCCAGGAGAACC
TGGACAATGACACAGAGACGGACTCTTTGGTGTCTGCCCAGCGAGAGCGGCCACGCCGGAGGGATGGCCC
AGAGCATGCAACCCGGCTAAATGGAACTGCGAAGGGGGAACGGCGGCGAGAACCAGGGGGTTATGATAGC
TCATCCACCCTTATGAGCAGTGAGCTGGAGACCACCAGCTTCTTTGACTCAGATGAGGATGACTCCACCA
GCAGGTTCAGCAGCTCCACAGAACAGAGCAGTGCCTCACGCCTGATGAGAAGACACAAGCGGCGGCGGCG
GAAGCAGAAGGTTTCTCGGATTGAGCGGTCCTCGTCCTTCAGCAGCATCACGGACTCCACCATGTCACTC
AACATCATCACGGTCACTCTCAACATGGAAAAATATAACTTCTTGGGCATCTCCATTGTGGGCCAAAGCA
ACGAGCGTGGTGACGGCGGCATCTACATTGGCTCTATCATGAAGGGTGGGGCCGTGGCTGCTGATGGACG
CATCGAGCCAGGAGATATGTTGTTACAGGTAAACGAGATCAACTTTGAGAACATGAGTAATGACGATGCA
GTCCGGGTACTGCGGGAGATTGTGCACAAACCGGGGCCCATCACCCTGACTGTAGCCAAGTGCTGGGACC
CAAGTCCACGTGGTTGCTTCACATTGCCCAGGAGCGAGCCCATCCGGCCCATTGACCCTGCGGCCTGGGT
CTCCCACACTGCAGCCATGACCGGCACCTTCCCTGCATACGGCATGAGCCCCTCCCTGAGCACCATCACC
TCCACCAGCTCCTCCATCACCAGTTCCATCCCTGACACAGAGCGCCTAGACGACTTCCACTTGTCCATCC
ACAGTGACATGGCTGCCATCGTAAAAGCCATGGCCTCCCCTGAATCAGGGTTGGAGGTCCGTGACCGCAT
GTGGCTCAAGATTACCATCCCTAATGCTTTCATCGGCTCAGATGTGGTGGACTGGCTGTACCACAATGTG
GAAGGCTTCACGGACCGGAGGGAGGCCCGCAAGTATGCCAGCAACCTGCTGAAAGCTGGCTTCATCCGCC
ATACCGTCAACAAGATCACCTTCTCCGAGCAGTGCTACTACATCTTCGGTTAGGAATTCGCCCTTTTCGG
ATCCACTAGAGGGCCCGTTTAAACCCGCTGATCAGCCTCGACTGTGCCTTCTAGTTGCCAGCCATCTGTT
GTTTGCCCCTCCCCCGTGCCTTCCTTGACCCTGGAAGGTGCCACTCCCACTGTCCTTTCCTAATAAAATG
AGGAAATTGCATCGCATTGTCTGAGTAGGTGTCATTCTATTCTGGGGGGTGGGGTGGGGCAGGACAGCAA
GGGGGAGGATTGGGAAGACAATAGCAGGCATGCTGGGGATGCGGTGGGCTCTATGGCTTCTGAGGCGGAA
AGAACCAGCTGGGGCTCTAGGGGGTATCCCC
[124 nt withheld, positions 2832-2955]
C
[32 nt withheld, positions 2957-2988]
CA
[57 nt withheld, positions 2991-3047]
A
[49 nt withheld, positions 3049-3097]
CCTTTGACGTTGGAGTCCACGTTCTTT
[37 nt withheld, positions 3125-3161]
ACCCTATCTCGGTCTATTCTTTTGATTTATAAGGGATTTTGGGGATTTCGGCCTATTGGTTAAAAAATGA
GCTGATTTAACAAAAATTTAACGCGAATTAATTCTGTGGAATGTGTGTCAGTTAGGGTGTGGAAAGTCCC
CAGGCTCCCCAGGCAGGCAGAAGTATGCAAAGCATGCATCTCAATTAGTCAGCAACCAGGTGTGGAAAGT
CCCCAGGCTCCCCAGCAGGCAGAAGTATGCAAAGCATGCATCTCAATTAGTCAGCAACCATAGTCCCGCC
CCTAACTCCGCCCATCCCGCCCCTAACTCCGCCCAGTTCCGCCCATTCTCCGCCCCATGGCTGACTAATT
TTTTTTATTTATGCAGAGGCCGAGGCCGCCTCTGCCTCTGAGCTATTCCAGAAGTAGTGAGGAGGCTTTT
TTGGAGGCCTAGGCTTTTGCAAAAAGCTCCCGGGAGCTTGTATATCCATTTTCGGATCTGATCAGCACGT
GTTGACAATTAATCATCGGCATAGTATATCGGCATAGTATAATACGACAAGGTGAGGAACTAAACCATGG
CCAAGTTGACCAGTGCCGTTCCGGTGCTCACCGCGCGCGACGTCGCCGGAGCGGTCGAGTTCTGGACCGA
CCGGCTCGGGTTCTCCCGGGACTTCGTGGAGGACGACTTCGCCGGTGTGGTCCGGGACGACGTGACCCTG
TTCATCAGCGCGGTCCAGGACCAGGTGGTGCCGGACAACACCCTGGCCTGGGTGTGGGTGCGCGGCCTGG
ACGAGCTGTACGCCGAGTGGTCGGAGGTCGTGTCCACGAACTTCCGGGACGCCTCCGGGCCGGCCATGAC
CGAGATCGGCGAGCAGCCGTGGGGGCGGGAGTTCGCCCTGCGCGACCCGGCCGGCAACTGCGTGCACTTC
GTGGCCGAGGAGCAGGACTGACACGTGCTACGAGATTTCGATTCCACCGCCGCCTTCTATGAAAGGTTGG
GCTTCGGAATCGTTTTCCGGGACGCCGGCTGGATGATCCTCCAGCGCGGGGATCTCATGCTGGAGTTCTT
CGCCCACCCCAACTTGTTTATTGCAGCTTATAATGGTTACAAATAAAGCAATAGCATCACAAATTTCACA
AATAAAGCATTTTTTTCACTGCATTCTAGTTGTGGTTTGTCCAAACTCATCAATGTATCTTATCATGTCT
GTATACCGTCGACCTCTAGCTAGAGCTTGGCGTAATCATGGTCATAGCTGTTTCCTGTGTGAAATTGTTA
TCCGCTCACAATTCCACACAACATACGAGCCGGAAGCATAAAGTGTAAAGCCTGGGGTGCCTAATGAGTG
AGCTAACTCACATTAATTGCGTTGCGCTCACTGCCCGCTTTCCAGTCGGGAAACCTGTCGTGCCAGCTGC
ATTAATGAATCGGCCAACGCGCGGGGAGAGGCGGTTTGCGTATTGGGCGCTCTTCCGCTTCCTCGCTCAC
TGACTCGCTGCGCTCGGTCGTTCGGCTGCGGCGAGCGGTATCAGCTCACTCAAAGGCGGTAATACGGTTA
TCCACAGAATCAGGGGATAACGCAGGAAAGAACATGTGAGCAAAAGGCCAGCAAAAGGCCAGGAACCGTA
AAAAGGCCGCGTTGCTGGCGTTTTTCCATAGGCTCCGCCCCCCTGACGAGCATCACAAAAATCGACGCTC
AAGTCAGAGGTGGCGAAACCCGACAGGACTATAAAGATACCAGGCGTTTCCCCCTGGAAGCTCCCTCGTG
CGCTCTCCTGTTCCGACCCTGCCGCTTACCGGATACCTGTCCGCCTTTCTCCCTTCGGGAAGCGTGGCGC
TTTCTCAATGCTCACGCTGTAGGTATCTCAGTTCGGTGTAGGTCGTTCGCTCCAAGCTGGGCTGTGTGCA
CGAACCCCCCGTTCAGCCCGACCGCTGCGCCTTATCCGGTAACTATCGTCTTGAGTCCAACCCGGTAAGA
CACGACTTATCGCCACTGGCAGCAGCCACTGGTAACAGGATTAGCAGAGCGAGGTATGTAGGCGGTGCTA
CAGAGTTCTTGAAGTGGTGGCCTAACTACGGCTACACTAGAAGGACAGTATTTGGTATCTGCGCTCTGCT
GAAGCCAGTTACCTTCGGAAAAAGAGTTGGTAGCTCTTGATCCGGCAAACAAACCACCGCTGGTAGCGGT
GGTTTTTTTGTTTGCAAGCAGCAGATTACGCGCAGAAAAAAAGGATCTCAAGAAGATCCTTTGATCTTTT
CTACGGGGTCTGACGCTCAGTGGAACGAAAACTCACGTTAAGGGATTTTGGTCATGAGATTATCAAAAAG
GATCTTCACCTAGATCCTTTTAAATTAAAAATGAAGTTTTAAATCAATCTAAAGTATATATGAGTAAACT
TGGTCTGACAGTTACCAATGCTTAATCAGTGAGGCACCTATCTCAGCGATCTGTCTATTTCGTTCATCCA
TAGTTGCCTGACTCCCCGTCGTGTAGATAACTACGATACGGGAGGGCTTACCATCTGGCCCCAGTGCTGC
AATGATACCGCGAGACCCACGCTCACCGGCTCCAGATTTATCAGCAATAAACCAGCCAGCCGGAAGGGCC
GAGCGCAGAAGTGGTCCTGCAACTTTATCCGCCTCCATCCAGTCTATTAATTGTTGCCGGGAAGCTAGAG
TAAGTAGTTCGCCAGTTAATAGTTTGCGCAACGTTGTTGCCATTGCTACAGGCATCGTGGTGTCACGCTC
GTCGTTTGGTATGGCTTCATTCAGCTCCGGTTCCCAACGATCAAGGCGAGTTACATGATCCCCCATGTTG
TGCAAAAAAGCGGTTAGCTCCTTCGGTCCTCCGATCGTTGTCAGAAGTAAGTTGGCCGCAGTGTTATCAC
TCATGGTTATGGCAGCACTGCATAATTCTCTTACTGTCATGCCATCCGTAAGATGCTTTTCTGTGACTGG
TGAGTACTCAACCAAGTCATTCTGAGAATAGTGTATGCGGCGACCGAGTTGCTCTTGCCCGGCGTCAATA
CGGGATAATACCGCGCCACATAGCAGAACTTTAAAAGTGCTCATCATTGGAAAACGTTCTTCGGGGCGAA
AACTCTCAAGGATCTTACCGCTGTTGAGATCCAGTTCGATGTAACCCACTCGTGCACCCAACTGATCTTC
AGCATCTTTTACTTTCACCAGCGTTTCTGGGTGAGCAAAAACAGGAAGGCAAAATGCCGCAAAAAAGGGA
ATAAGGGCGACACGGAAATGTTGAATACTCATACTCTTCCTTTTTCAATATTATTGAAGCATTTATCAGG
GTTATTGTCTCATGAGCGGATACATATTTGAATGTATTTAGAAAAATAAACAAATAGGGGTTCCGCGCAC
ATTTCCCCGAAAAGTGCCACCTGACGTC
