>Addgene plasmid #16753 | XE256 pCDNA3.1(zeo)-hDsh3-deltaCTER | addgene partial sequence | sequence record 23464 | 16753 with CMV-F
GGGCTTTAGCAGAGCTCTCTGGCTACTAGAGAACCCACTGCTTACTGGCTTATCGAAATTAATACGACTC
ACTATAGGGAGACCCAAGCTGGCTAGCGTTTAAACTTAAGCTTGGTACCGAGCTCGGATCCGCCACCATG
GACTACAAGGACGACGACGACAAGGGCGGCGCGCCTGTACAGATTCGAGAGGGTGGAAGTGGACCAGGTG
GTATGGGCGAGACCAAGATCATCTACCACTTGGATGGGCAGGAGACGCCGTACCTTGTGAAGCTGCCCCT
GCCCGCCGAGCGCGTCACCTTGGCGGACTTTAAGGGCGTTTTGCAGCGACCCAGCTATAAGTTCTTCTTC
AAGTCTATGGACGACGATTTCGGAGTGGTGAAGGAGGAGATCTCGGATGACAATGCCAAGCTACCATGCT
TCAATGGCCGGGTGGTGTCCTGGCTGGTGTCAGCTGAGGCCTCACACCCAGACCCAGCCCCCTTCTGTGC
TGATAACCCATCGGAGCTGCCACCACCTATGGAGCGCACGGGAGGCATCGGGGACTCCCGACCCCCATCC
TTCCACCCTCATGCTGGTGGGGGCAGCCAGGAGAACCTGGACAATGACACAGAGACGGACTCTTTGGTGT
CTGCCCAGCGAGAGCGGCCACGCCGGAGGGATGGCCCAGAGCATGCAACCCGGCTAAATGGAACTGCGAA
GGGGGAACGGCGGCGAGAACCAGGGGGTTATGATAGCTCATCCACCCTTATGAGCAGTGAGCTGGAGACC
ACCAGCTTCTTTGACTCA
